Addgene plasmid #29443: pcDNA5FRT/Flag-hINO80 HSA (212-526)
Depositing lab: Joan Conaway & Ronald Conaway. Depositing organization: Stowers Institute for Medical Research. Publication: Subunit organization of the human INO80 chromatin remodeling complex: an evolutionarily conserved core complex catalyzes ATP-dependent nucleosome remodeling. Chen L, Cai Y, Jin J, Florens L, Swanson SK, Washburn MP, Conaway JW, Conaway RC. J Biol Chem. 2011 Apr 1;286(13):11283-9. doi: 10.1074/jbc.M111.222505. Epub 2011 Feb 8. PubMed 21303910.
Backbone
  Vector backbone: pcDNA5-FRT
  Backbone manufacturer: Invitrogen
  Backbone size w/o insert (bp): 5070
  Vector type: Mammalian Expression
Growth in bacteria
  Bacterial resistance: Ampicillin, 100 μg/mL
  Growth temperature: 37°C
  Growth strain: DH5alpha
  Copy number: High Copy
Gene/Insert
  Gene/Insert name: INO80 (alt name: pcDNA5FRT/Flag-hINO80 HSA/PTH)
  Species: H. sapiens (human)
  Insert size (bp): 943
  Mutation: INO80 212-526 (a.a.)
  GenBank ID: NP_060023
  Entrez Gene: INO80 (a.k.a. INO80A, INOC1)
  Tag / fusion protein: Flag (N terminal on insert)
  Cloning method: Restriction Enzyme
  Sequencing primers: 5′ T7
Terms and licenses: Academic/Nonprofit Terms; Industry Terms: Not Available to Industry
How to cite: pcDNA5FRT/Flag-hINO80 HSA (212-526) was a gift from Joan Conaway & Ronald Conaway (Addgene plasmid # 29443 ; http://n2t.net/addgene:29443 ; RRID:Addgene_29443)
