[The description below was written by a language model from this plasmid's Addgene catalogue record.]
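Description:
pcDNA5FRT/Flag-hINO80 HSA (212-526) is a mammalian expression plasmid built on the commercial pcDNA5-FRT backbone (about 5.1 kb without insert). It carries a roughly 0.94 kb fragment of the human INO80 gene, introduced by restriction enzyme cloning. The insert encodes amino acids 212–526 of INO80, the catalytic ATPase subunit of the INO80 chromatin remodeling complex. According to the construct's name and alternate name, this fragment corresponds to the HSA (or HSA/PTH) region of the protein. A Flag epitope is fused to the N terminus of the fragment, allowing detection and affinity purification with anti-Flag reagents. In bacteria the plasmid is maintained at high copy number under ampicillin selection.

The record includes no feature table and does not state the promoter or other regulatory elements explicitly. pcDNA5-FRT vectors generally drive the insert from a CMV promoter and contain an FRT site next to a promoterless hygromycin resistance gene. With that arrangement, Flp recombinase can integrate the plasmid at a matching genomic FRT site in a suitable host cell line, producing isogenic stable lines that become hygromycin resistant. The listing of a T7 sequencing primer at the 5′ end fits with the T7 priming site that normally lies upstream of the cloning region in this vector family.

The associated publication concerns the subunit organization of the human INO80 complex. This suggests the construct was used to express an isolated, tagged INO80 domain in human cells and identify which complex subunits associate with that region, although the record does not give the experimental details.
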