>Addgene plasmid #29443 | pcDNA5FRT/Flag-hINO80 HSA (212-526) | addgene partial sequence | sequence record 34893 | 29443 with BGH-rev
GAGCGGCCGCCACTGTGCTGGATATCTGCAGAATTCCACCACACTGGACTAGTGGATCTCTACATGCCTT
TCAGTTGATAACCTTTCAATTTGCCATTAAAAATTGTGGGCTGTGGAATATCCTCACCAGCCCGGATAGA
TGGGTTAGCCAGGCTATAACTCTCCCCAAACCCAGTGCCAGACTTGTTTGCTGCCCGTAGGGCAGCTGCT
CGACTTTCTTTTGCATCTTCATCAAATGACCTTGTCCGAGCTTGGTGAATATGGTAAGCATTTTCAGCAT
TCTTCAGGGCCTGGGCTTTAAAATGGTTACTATCATAATCCTCCTGTGTGATGTTAACTACCACTCCTCC
ACCTATATCGATTTGTCTCTGGGTAGAACTGTCTTCCAGTTTCCTTAGGATTTCTTCCTGGATACCATCA
TGACCCATATCTCGTTTGCGACTCATGAAATGGGCATACAACTCTGTCTGGGTAATTAAGAAGTTGAGTT
TTCGCTGTTGCCTCTTGGCCTCCCGCATTTCCTCATCCAACTTCCGCTGCTCCAAAGCTTCCTTCTCTGC
TCTCTTGCGGTGCTCCTTCTCTACTTTCTCATATTTCTTCCAGTACAGAAGCATCTCCTTGGTGAGGCGG
CGGGCACGAGGCAAGGTTTCCTTACAGTTCTTCTGGGCCTGCAAGGCAGCTCGACGCACCTCCTTCATGC
ACTGGTGAGCAAGCTTTCGGCTATTGGTGAGAAACAGGTTACGAGCTGAAGCTTTCTGCTTATTTGCCTT
TGGTAGTTCCTTTTTCACAATGCTGAGCCATACTTTCCTGCGACGAGCATTCAGCTGCTCAATGGATAAG
TGCTTTTTCTTAGTGCCAGGGGGAGGTGCATCGTGAGAAAACTTGGCAAAGACTTTGGTCTGGTGGTGAT
GGCGACGAGGGGATTCTTCAGAGGAAAGTTCTTCATCTCTTCGTCTTTTTTTCTTCACTTTTTTCANCTT
AGCTTTAAGTTTCTTTTCCTCCTTCATCTCGAGCTGGTCATCATCGTCCT
