>Addgene plasmid #29443 | pcDNA5FRT/Flag-hINO80 HSA (212-526) | addgene partial sequence | sequence record 34894 | 29443 with CMV-F
CAGAGCTCTCTGGCTAACTAGAGAACCCACTGCTTACTGGCTTATCGAAATTAATACGACTCACTATAGG
GAGACCCAAGCTGGCTAGCATGCCAGACTACAAGGACGATGATGACAAGCTCGAGATGAAGGAGGAAAAG
AAACTTAAAGCTAAGTTGAAAAAAGTGAAGAAAAAAAGACGAAGAGATGAAGAACTTTCCTCTGAAGAAT
CCCCTCGTCGCCATCACCACCAGACCAAAGTCTTTGCCAAGTTTTCTCACGATGCACCTCCCCCTGGCAC
TAAGAAAAAGCACTTATCCATTGAGCAGCTGAATGCTCGTCGCAGGAAAGTATGGCTCAGCATTGTGAAA
AAGGAACTACCAAAGGCAAATAAGCAGAAAGCTTCAGCTCGTAACCTGTTTCTCACCAATAGCCGAAAGC
TTGCTCACCAGTGCATGAAGGAGGTGCGTCGAGCTGCCTTGCAGGCCCAGAAGAACTGTAAGGAAACCTT
GCCTCGTGCCCGCCGCCTCACCAAGGAGATGCTTCTGTACTGGAAGAAATATGAGAAAGTAGAGAAGGAG
CACCGCAAGAGAGCAGAGAAGGAAGCTTTGGAGCAGCGGAAGTTGGATGAGGAAATGCGGGAGGCCAAGA
GGCAACAGCGAAAACTCAACTTCTTAATTACCCAGACAGAGTTGTATGCCCATTTCATGAGTCGCAAACG
AGATATGGGTCATGATGGTATCCAGGAAGAAATCCTAAGGAAACTGGAAGACAGTTCTACCCAGAGACAA
ATCGATATAGGTGGAGGAGTGGTAGTTAACATCACACAGGAGGATTATGATAGTAACCATTTTAAAGCCC
AGGCCCTGAAGAATGCTGAAAATGCTTACCATATTCACCAAGCTCGGACAAGGTCATTTGAT
